>Addgene plasmid #231179 | pcDNA3.1-30nmEML-mRFP | addgene full sequence | sequence record 458400 | Addgene NGS Result
GACGGATCGGGAGATCTCCCGATCCCCTATGGTGCACTCTCAGTACAATCTGCTCTGATGCCGCATAGTT
AAGCCAGTATCTGCTCCCTGCTTGTGTGTTGGAGGTCGCTGAGTAGTGCGCGAGCAAAATTTAAGCTACA
ACAAGGCAAGGCTTGACCGACAATTGCATGAAGAATCTGCTTAGGGTTAGGCGTTTTGCGCTGCTTCGCG
ATGTACGGGCCAGATATACGCGTTGACATTGATTATTGACTAGTTATTAATAGTAATCAATTACGGGGTC
ATTAGTTCATAGCCCATATATGGAGTTCCGCGTTACATAACTTACGGTAAATGGCCCGCCTGGCTGACCG
CCCAACGACCCCCGCCCATTGACGTCAATAATGACGTATGTTCCCATAGTAACGCCAATAGGGACTTTCC
ATTGACGTCAATGGGTGGAGTATTTACGGTAAACTGCCCACTTGGCAGTACATCAAGTGTATCATATGCC
AAGTACGCCCCCTATTGACGTCAATGACGGTAAATGGCCCGCCTGGCATTATGCCCAGTACATGACCTTA
TGGGACTTTCCTACTTGGCAGTACATCTACGTATTAGTCATCGCTATTACCATGGTGATGCGGTTTTGGC
AGTACATCAATGGGCGTGGATAGCGGTTTGACTCACGGGGATTTCCAAGTCTCCACCCCATTGACGTCAA
TGGGAGTTTGTTTTGGCACCAAAATCAACGGGACTTTCCAAAATGTCGTAACAACTCCGCCCCATTGACG
CAAATGGGCGGTAGGCGTGTACGGTGGGAGGTCTATATAAGCAGAGCTCTCTGGCTAACTAGAGAACCCA
CTGCTTACTGGCTTATCGAAATTAATACGACTCACTATAGGGAGACCCAAGCTGGCTAGCATGGCTATTC
AGCTGCGCTCACTGTTTCCTCTGGCTCTGCCTGGACTGCTGGCCCTGCTGGGGTGGTGGTGGTTCTTTTC
CCGCAAAAAGGACCCCACCCGCTCCGCCAACAAGCAGCAGGAAGAGGAGGCAGAGCGGCTGCGGAGAATC
CAGGAGGAGATGGAGAAGGAGAGAAAGAGGCGCGAGGAGGATGAGCAGCGGAGAAGGAAAGAGGAGGAGG
AGCGCCGGATGAAGCTGGAGATGGAGGCCAAGCGGAAGCAGGAGGAGGAGGAGAGAAAGAAGAGGGAGGA
CGATGAGAAGAGAATCCAGGCCGAGAAACAGCAGGAAGAGGAGGCCGAGAGGCTGAGAAGGATTCAGGAA
GAGATGGAGAAGGAAAGGAAGAGGAGGGAGGAGGACGAGCAGAGAAGGCGCAAGGAGGAGGAGGAGCGGA
GAATGAAACTGGAAATGGAAGCTAAAAGAAAACAGGAAGAGGAGGAGCGCAAGAAGCGGGAAGATGATGA
GAAGAGGATCCAGGCAGAGAGGAACAGCGACCCACCTGTGGCCACACTGGCCAGCTCCGAGGATGTGATC
AAGGAGTTCATGCGCTTTAAAGTGCGGATGGAGGGCTCCGTGAATGGCCACGAGTTCGAGATCGAGGGAG
AGGGAGAGGGCAGACCCTACGAGGGCACCCAGACAGCCAAGCTGAAGGTGACCAAGGGAGGACCACTGCC
CTTCGCCTGGGACATCCTGTCTCCTCAGTTTCAGTACGGCAGCAAGGCCTATGTGAAGCACCCTGCCGAC
ATCCCAGATTATCTGAAGCTGTCTTTCCCAGAGGGCTTTAAGTGGGAGAGGGTGATGAACTTTGAGGATG
GCGGCGTGGTGACCGTGACACAGGACTCTAGCCTGCAGGATGGCGAGTTCATCTACAAGGTGAAGCTGCG
CGGCACAAATTTTCCCTCCGACGGCCCTGTGATGCAGAAGAAGACCATGGGCTGGGAGGCCTCTACAGAG
AGGATGTATCCTGAGGATGGCGCCCTGAAGGGCGAGATCAAGATGCGCCTGAAGCTGAAGGACGGCGGCC
ACTACGATGCCGAGGTGAAGACCACATATATGGCCAAGAAGCCAGTGCAGCTGCCAGGAGCCTACAAGAC
CGACATCAAGCTGGATATCACAAGCCACAACGAGGACTACACCATCGTGGAGCAGTATGAGAGAGCCGAG
GGCAGGCACAGCACCGGAGCCTCCGGCCTGCGCTCTCGGGCACAGGCCTCCAATTCTAAACAGCAGGAAG
AAGAGGCAGAGCGGCTGAGGCGCATTCAGGAAGAAATGGAAAAAGAGAGAAAGCGGAGAGAGGAGGATGA
GCAGAGGCGCCGGAAAGAAGAGGAGGAGAGAAGAATGAAACTGGAGATGGAAGCTAAAAGAAAGCAGGAA
GAAGAAGAAAGAAAGAAGAGGGAAGATGACGAAAAGAGAATCCAGGCAGAGAGCAGGGCACAGGCCTCCA
ATTCAAGGGTGATGGTCTACATTGGGATTGCTATTTTTCTGTTTGTCGGACTGTTTATGAAGTGACTCGA
GTCTAGAGGGCCCGTTTAAACCCGCTGATCAGCCTCGACTGTGCCTTCTAGTTGCCAGCCATCTGTTGTT
TGCCCCTCCCCCGTGCCTTCCTTGACCCTGGAAGGTGCCACTCCCACTGTCCTTTCCTAATAAAATGAGG
AAATTGCATCGCATTGTCTGAGTAGGTGTCATTCTATTCTGGGGGGTGGGGTGGGGCAGGACAGCAAGGG
GGAGGATTGGGAAGACAATAGCAGGCATGCTGGGGATGCGGTGGGCTCTATGGCTTCTGAGGCGGAAAGA
ACCAGCTGGGGCTCTAGGGGGTATCCCC
[124 nt withheld, positions 2759-2882]
C
[91 nt withheld, positions 2884-2974]
A
[49 nt withheld, positions 2976-3024]
CCTTTGACGTTGGAGTCCACGTTCTTT
[37 nt withheld, positions 3052-3088]
ACCCTATCTCGGTCTATTCTTTTGATTTATAAGGGATTTTGCCGATTTCGGCCTATTGGTTAAAAAATGA
GCTGATTTAACAAAAATTTAACGCGAATTAATTCTGTGGAATGTGTGTCAGTTAGGGTGTGGAAAGTCCC
CAGGCTCCCCAGCAGGCAGAAGTATGCAAAGCATGCATCTCAATTAGTCAGCAACCAGGTGTGGAAAGTC
CCCAGGCTCCCCAGCAGGCAGAAGTATGCAAAGCATGCATCTCAATTAGTCAGCAACCATAGTCCCGCCC
CTAACTCCGCCCATCCCGCCCCTAACTCCGCCCAGTTCCGCCCATTCTCCGCCCCATGGCTGACTAATTT
TTTTTATTTATGCAGAGGCCGAGGCCGCCTCTGCCTCTGAGCTATTCCAGAAGTAGTGAGGAGGCTTTTT
TGGAGGCCTAGGCTTTTGCAAAAAGCTCCCGGGAGCTTGTATATCCATTTTCGGATCTGATCAAGAGACA
GGATGAGGATCGTTTCGCATGATTGAACAAGATGGATTGCACGCAGGTTCTCCGGCCGCTTGGGTGGAGA
GGCTATTCGGCTATGACTGGGCACAACAGACAATCGGCTGCTCTGATGCCGCCGTGTTCCGGCTGTCAGC
GCAGGGGCGCCCGGTTCTTTTTGTCAAGACCGACCTGTCCGGTGCCCTGAATGAACTGCAGGACGAGGCA
GCGCGGCTATCGTGGCTGGCCACGACGGGCGTTCCTTGCGCAGCTGTGCTCGACGTTGTCACTGAAGCGG
GAAGGGACTGGCTGCTATTGGGCGAAGTGCCGGGGCAGGATCTCCTGTCATCTCACCTTGCTCCTGCCGA
GAAAGTATCCATCATGGCTGATGCAATGCGGCGGCTGCATACGCTTGATCCGGCTACCTGCCCATTCGAC
CACCAAGCGAAACATCGCATCGAGCGAGCACGTACTCGGATGGAAGCCGGTCTTGTCGATCAGGATGATC
TGGACGAAGAGCATCAGGGGCTCGCGCCAGCCGAACTGTTCGCCAGGCTCAAGGCGCGCATGCCCGACGG
CGAGGATCTCGTCGTGACCCATGGCGATGCCTGCTTGCCGAATATCATGGTGGAAAATGGCCGCTTTTCT
GGATTCATCGACTGTGGCCGGCTGGGTGTGGCGGACCGCTATCAGGACATAGCGTTGGCTACCCGTGATA
TTGCTGAAGAGCTTGGCGGCGAATGGGCTGACCGCTTCCTCGTGCTTTACGGTATCGCCGCTCCCGATTC
GCAGCGCATCGCCTTCTATCGCCTTCTTGACGAGTTCTTCTGAGCGGGACTCTGGGGTTCGAAATGACCG
ACCAAGCGACGCCCAACCTGCCATCACGAGATTTCGATTCCACCGCCGCCTTCTATGAAAGGTTGGGCTT
CGGAATCGTTTTCCGGGACGCCGGCTGGATGATCCTCCAGCGCGGGGATCTCATGCTGGAGTTCTTCGCC
CACCCCAACTTGTTTATTGCAGCTTATAATGGTTACAAATAAAGCAATAGCATCACAAATTTCACAAATA
AAGCATTTTTTTCACTGCATTCTAGTTGTGGTTTGTCCAAACTCATCAATGTATCTTATCATGTCTGTAT
ACCGTCGACCTCTAGCTAGAGCTTGGCGTAATCATGGTCATAGCTGTTTCCTGTGTGAAATTGTTATCCG
CTCACAATTCCACACAACATACGAGCCGGAAGCATAAAGTGTAAAGCCTGGGGTGCCTAATGAGTGAGCT
AACTCACATTAATTGCGTTGCGCTCACTGCCCGCTTTCCAGTCGGGAAACCTGTCGTGCCAGCTGCATTA
ATGAATCGGCCAACGCGCGGGGAGAGGCGGTTTGCGTATTGGGCGCTCTTCCGCTTCCTCGCTCACTGAC
TCGCTGCGCTCGGTCGTTCGGCTGCGGCGAGCGGTATCAGCTCACTCAAAGGCGGTAATACGGTTATCCA
CAGAATCAGGGGATAACGCAGGAAAGAACATGTGAGCAAAAGGCCAGCAAAAGGCCAGGAACCGTAAAAA
GGCCGCGTTGCTGGCGTTTTTCCATAGGCTCCGCCCCCCTGACGAGCATCACAAAAATCGACGCTCAAGT
CAGAGGTGGCGAAACCCGACAGGACTATAAAGATACCAGGCGTTTCCCCCTGGAAGCTCCCTCGTGCGCT
CTCCTGTTCCGACCCTGCCGCTTACCGGATACCTGTCCGCCTTTCTCCCTTCGGGAAGCGTGGCGCTTTC
TCATAGCTCACGCTGTAGGTATCTCAGTTCGGTGTAGGTCGTTCGCTCCAAGCTGGGCTGTGTGCACGAA
CCCCCCGTTCAGCCCGACCGCTGCGCCTTATCCGGTAACTATCGTCTTGAGTCCAACCCGGTAAGACACG
ACTTATCGCCACTGGCAGCAGCCACTGGTAACAGGATTAGCAGAGCGAGGTATGTAGGCGGTGCTACAGA
GTTCTTGAAGTGGTGGCCTAACTACGGCTACACTAGAAGAACAGTATTTGGTATCTGCGCTCTGCTGAAG
CCAGTTACCTTCGGAAAAAGAGTTGGTAGCTCTTGATCCGGCAAACAAACCACCGCTGGTAGCGGTGGTT
TTTTTGTTTGCAAGCAGCAGATTACGCGCAGAAAAAAAGGATCTCAAGAAGATCCTTTGATCTTTTCTAC
GGGGTCTGACGCTCAGTGGAACGAAAACTCACGTTAAGGGATTTTGGTCATGAGATTATCAAAAAGGATC
TTCACCTAGATCCTTTTAAATTAAAAATGAAGTTTTAAATCAATCTAAAGTATATATGAGTAAACTTGGT
CTGACAGTTACCAATGCTTAATCAGTGAGGCACCTATCTCAGCGATCTGTCTATTTCGTTCATCCATAGT
TGCCTGACTCCCCGTCGTGTAGATAACTACGATACGGGAGGGCTTACCATCTGGCCCCAGTGCTGCAATG
ATACCGCGAGACCCACGCTCACCGGCTCCAGATTTATCAGCAATAAACCAGCCAGCCGGAAGGGCCGAGC
GCAGAAGTGGTCCTGCAACTTTATCCGCCTCCATCCAGTCTATTAATTGTTGCCGGGAAGCTAGAGTAAG
TAGTTCGCCAGTTAATAGTTTGCGCAACGTTGTTGCCATTGCTACAGGCATCGTGGTGTCACGCTCGTCG
TTTGGTATGGCTTCATTCAGCTCCGGTTCCCAACGATCAAGGCGAGTTACATGATCCCCCATGTTGTGCA
AAAAAGCGGTTAGCTCCTTCGGTCCTCCGATCGTTGTCAGAAGTAAGTTGGCCGCAGTGTTATCACTCAT
GGTTATGGCAGCACTGCATAATTCTCTTACTGTCATGCCATCCGTAAGATGCTTTTCTGTGACTGGTGAG
TACTCAACCAAGTCATTCTGAGAATAGTGTATGCGGCGACCGAGTTGCTCTTGCCCGGCGTCAATACGGG
ATAATACCGCGCCACATAGCAGAACTTTAAAAGTGCTCATCATTGGAAAACGTTCTTCGGGGCGAAAACT
CTCAAGGATCTTACCGCTGTTGAGATCCAGTTCGATGTAACCCACTCGTGCACCCAACTGATCTTCAGCA
TCTTTTACTTTCACCAGCGTTTCTGGGTGAGCAAAAACAGGAAGGCAAAATGCCGCAAAAAAGGGAATAA
GGGCGACACGGAAATGTTGAATACTCATACTCTTCCTTTTTCAATATTATTGAAGCATTTATCAGGGTTA
TTGTCTCATGAGCGGATACATATTTGAATGTATTTAGAAAAATAAACAAATAGGGGTTCCGCGCACATTT
CCCCGAAAAGTGCCACCTGACGTC
Features (pLannotate 1.2.2; 20 found; start..end, strand, type, name):
     28..80      -  misc_feature   bom (fragment): basis of mobility region from pBR322
    235..614     +  enhancer       CMV enhancer: human cytomegalovirus immediate early enhancer
    615..818     +  promoter       CMV promoter: human cytomegalovirus (CMV) immediate early promoter
    814..847     +  LTR            5' LTR (truncated) (fragment): truncated 5' long terminal repeat (LTR) from HIV-1
    863..881     +  promoter       T7 promoter: promoter for bacteriophage T7 RNA polymerase
   1447..2121    +  CDS            mRFP1: mRFP1 is a basic (constitutively fluorescent) red fluorescent protein published in 2002, derived from Discosoma sp.. It is reported to be a somewhat slowly-maturing monomer with low acid sensitivity.
   2489..2713    +  polyA_signal   bGH poly(A) signal: bovine growth hormone polyadenylation signal
   2717..2738    +  promoter       SV40 promoter (fragment): SV40 enhancer and early promoter
   2759..3187    +  rep_origin     f1 ori (sequence partly withheld): f1 bacteriophage origin of replication; arrow indicates direction of (+) strand synthesis
   3201..3530    +  promoter       SV40 promoter: SV40 enhancer and early promoter
   3597..4388    +  CDS            neo: KKA2_KLEPN - Also known as kan, nptII. Experimental evidence at protein level: Swiss-Prot protein existence level 1. Resistance to kanamycin, neomycin, paromomycin, ribostamycin, butirosin and gentamicin B. From Klebsiella pneumoniae.
   4412..4570    +  CDS            ble (fragment): BLE_KLEPN - Experimental evidence at protein level: Swiss-Prot protein existence level 1. Binding protein with a strong affinity to the bleomycin family of antibiotics. Binds to CL990; an antimitotic-antibiotic compound. From Klebsiella pneumoniae.
   4565..4686    +  polyA_signal   SV40 poly(A) signal: SV40 polyadenylation signal
   4759..4775    -  protein_bind   lac operator: The lac repressor binds to the lac operator to inhibit transcription in E. coli. This inhibition can be relieved by adding lactose or isopropyl-β-D-thiogalactopyranoside (IPTG). lac repressor encoded by lacI
   4783..4813    -  promoter       lac promoter: promoter for the E. coli lac operon
   4828..4849    -  protein_bind   CAP binding site: CAP binding activates transcription in the presence of cAMP. E. coli catabolite activator protein
   4862..4954    -  CDS            lacI (fragment): lac repressor; lacI; The lac repressor binds to the lac operator to inhibit transcription in E. coli. This inhibition can be relieved by adding lactose or isopropyl-β-D-thiogalactopyranoside (IPTG).
   5137..5725    -  rep_origin     ori: high-copy-number ColE1/pMB1/pBR322/pUC origin of replication
   5896..6756    -  CDS            AmpR: β-lactamase; bla; confers resistance to ampicillin, carbenicillin, and related antibiotics
   6757..6861    -  promoter       AmpR promoter: bla
