[The description below was written by a language model from this plasmid's Addgene catalogue record and pLannotate feature annotations shown in this document.]
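Description:
pcDNA3.1-30nmEML-mRFP is a mammalian expression plasmid built on the Invitrogen pcDNA3.1(+) backbone. It carries a fully synthetic 1,551 bp insert, 30nmEML-mRFP, cloned between NheI and XhoI sites that both remain intact. It is propagated in E. coli as a high-copy plasmid through its ColE1/pUC-type origin, with ampicillin selection provided by β-lactamase under its own promoter. The backbone also contains an f1 origin for single-stranded DNA production. An SV40 early promoter drives a neomycin phosphotransferase gene with an SV40 polyadenylation signal, which would allow G418 selection of stably transfected mammalian cells. Short fragment annotations in the feature table (bom, HIV-1 LTR, ble, lacI and the lac promoter/operator region) appear to be backbone remnants or partial matches rather than functional modules.

The payload is transcribed from the human CMV immediate-early enhancer and promoter and terminated by the bovine growth hormone polyadenylation signal. A T7 promoter lies just upstream of the insert. According to the record, the encoded protein is an artificial linker that stabilises the distance between the endoplasmic reticulum and mitochondria at 30 nm. It is tagged with the monomeric red fluorescent protein mRFP1 so that its expression and localisation can be followed by fluorescence. The feature table annotates only the mRFP1 coding sequence, which sits in the middle of the insert. Several hundred bases on either side are unannotated, and the record does not describe the targeting or spacer sequences they presumably encode. The associated publication concerns how ER-mitochondria distance affects mitochondrial calcium uptake and oxidative metabolism, and the construct is suited to fixing that gap at a defined width in transfected cells.
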