Addgene plasmid #231179: pcDNA3.1-30nmEML-mRFP
Purpose: Stabilizes the ER-mitochondrial distance at 30 nm; tagged with mRFP
Depositing lab: Dmitry Lim. Publication: ER-mitochondria distance is a critical parameter for efficient mitochondrial Ca(2+) uptake and oxidative metabolism. Dematteis G, Tapella L, Casali C, Talmon M, Tonelli E, Reano S, Ariotti A, Pessolano E, Malecka J, Chrostek G, Kulkoviene G, Umbrasas D, Distasi C, Grilli M, Ladds G, Filigheddu N, Fresu LG, Mikoshiba K, Matute C, Ramos-Gonzalez P, Jekabsone A, Cali T, Brini M, Biggiogera M, Cavaliere F, Miggiano R, Genazzani AA, Lim D. Commun Biol. 2024 Oct 10;7(1):1294. doi: 10.1038/s42003-024-06933-9. PubMed 39390051.
Backbone
  Vector backbone: pcDNA3.1(+)
  Backbone manufacturer: Invitrogen
  Backbone size w/o insert (bp): 5341
  Vector type: Mammalian Expression
Growth in bacteria
  Bacterial resistance: Ampicillin, 100 μg/mL
  Growth temperature: 37°C
  Growth strain: DH5alpha
  Copy number: High Copy
Gene/Insert
  Gene/Insert name: 30nmEML-mRFP
  Species: Synthetic
  Insert size (bp): 1551
  Promoter: CMV
  Cloning method: Restriction Enzyme; 5′ cloning site NheI (not destroyed); 3′ cloning site XhoI (not destroyed)
Resource information
  A portion of this plasmid was derived from a plasmid made by: Synthesis
Terms and licenses: Academic/Nonprofit Terms; Industry Terms: Not Available to Industry
How to cite: pcDNA3.1-30nmEML-mRFP was a gift from Dmitry Lim (Addgene plasmid # 231179 ; http://n2t.net/addgene:231179 ; RRID:Addgene_231179)
